Addgene plasmid #12907: DCT.VV.Orf219
Purpose: This plasmid was designed for screening purposes and may contain discrepancies relative to the current canonical GenBank version of the gene.
Depositing lab: Jack Bennink & Jon Yewdell. Depositing organization: National Institute of Allergy and Infectious Diseases (NIAID). Publication: Identification of poxvirus CD8+ T cell determinants to enable rational design and characterization of smallpox vaccines. Tscharke DC, Karupiah G, Zhou J, Palmore T, Irvine KR, Haeryfar SM, Williams S, Sidney J, Sette A, Bennink JR, Yewdell JW. J Exp Med. 2005 January 3; 201(1): 95–104. 10.1084/jem.20041912 PubMed 15623576.
Backbone
  Vector backbone: pcDNA 3.1D V5-His-TOPO
  Backbone manufacturer: Invitrogen
  Backbone size w/o insert (bp): 5514
  Vector type: Mammalian Expression
  Selectable markers: Neomycin (select with G418)
Growth in bacteria
  Bacterial resistance: Ampicillin, 100 μg/mL
  Growth temperature: 37°C
  Growth strain: DH5alpha
  Copy number: High Copy
Gene/Insert
  Gene/Insert name: VV.Orf219 (alt names: A type inclusion body protein; VV_WR_148)
  Species: Vaccinia Virus
  Insert size (bp): 2175
  Cloning method: Restriction Enzyme; 5′ cloning site BamHI (not destroyed); 3′ cloning site BamHI (not destroyed)
  Sequencing primers: 5′ Universal T7
Terms and licenses: Academic/Nonprofit Terms; Industry Terms: Not Available to Industry
Depositor comments: Please see the Vaccinia kit page ( https://www.addgene.org/vvorf/ ) for more information. The kit page contains the supplemental VVOrfData spreadsheet, which includes important information about this plasmid. The plasmid and insert names provided here relate only to this library. The name of the ORF (if present) in VACV strain Copenhagen and the name of the ORF (if annotated) in VACV strain WR sequence can be found in VVOrfData spreadsheet. Please note that the amino acid sequence given for each ORF in the spreadsheet may contain some errors. Additionally, changes from the expected sequence may be present in these plasmids. Please see Addgene's quality control sequence and sequencing notes in the VVOrfData spreadsheet before ordering this plasmid.
How to cite: DCT.VV.Orf219 was a gift from Jack Bennink & Jon Yewdell (Addgene plasmid # 12907 ; http://n2t.net/addgene:12907 ; RRID:Addgene_12907)
