[The description below was written by a language model from this plasmid's Addgene catalogue record.]
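Description:
DCT.VV.Orf219 is a mammalian expression plasmid built on the commercial pcDNA 3.1D V5-His-TOPO backbone (about 5.5 kb without insert). It carries a roughly 2.2 kb vaccinia virus open reading frame designated VV.Orf219, also recorded as the A-type inclusion body protein and as VV_WR_148. It is maintained in E. coli as a high-copy plasmid under ampicillin selection. A neomycin resistance marker allows G418 selection of transfected mammalian cells. The insert is recorded as cloned by restriction enzyme, with intact BamHI sites on both sides, so it can in principle be excised as a BamHI fragment. A universal T7 primer is listed for reading into the 5′ end.

No feature table accompanies the record, so the promoter and tag status are not explicitly stated. This backbone family normally drives inserts from the CMV immediate-early promoter, has an upstream T7 promoter, and offers optional C-terminal V5 and polyhistidine tags. Whether the viral ORF is in frame with those tags cannot be determined from the information given.

The plasmid belongs to a library of individual vaccinia virus ORFs assembled for screening, associated with work identifying poxvirus CD8+ T cell determinants to inform the design and characterisation of smallpox vaccines. The ORF numbering is specific to this library and must be mapped to the Copenhagen or WR strain names through the accompanying kit data. Because the clones were made for screening, the depositors warn that the insert may differ from the canonical GenBank sequence of the gene, so the quality-control sequencing should be checked before relying on it.
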