>Addgene plasmid #12907 | DCT.VV.Orf219 | addgene partial sequence | sequence record 19296 | T7 5'-TAATACGACTCACTATAGGG-3'
CGAGCTCGGATCCGTACCCTTCACCGAATTCCAGCTGACCACCATGGAGGTCACGAACCTTATTGAAAAA
TGTACCAAGCACTCCAAAGATTTCGCCACTGAGGTAAAAAAACTATGGAACGATGAGTTGAGTTCTGAAT
CAGGTCTCTCAAGAAAAACAAGAAATGTAATTCGTAATATTCTTCGTGATATCACTAAGTCATTAACTAC
AGATAAGAAATCAAAGTGTTTCCGTATACTAGAACGTTCGACGATTAACGGAGAGCAGATTAAAGATGTA
TATAAAACTATTTTTAATAATGGTGTTGATGTGGAGTCTAGAATCAACACTACAGGAAAGTATGTTCTAT
TTACAGTTATGACTTATGTTGCTGCTGAACTACGACTCATTAAGTCAGACGAGATATTCGCTCTTCTATC
AAGATTTTTTAACATGATATGTGATATTCATAGAAAATACGGATGTGGTAATATGTTTGTTGGTATTCCC
GCTGCTCTAATTATTCTGTTGGAAATTGATCACATCAATAAACTGTTTAGCGTGTTTAGTACAAGATATG
ATGCTAAGGCATATCTATATACTGAATATTTCCTCTTCCTTAACATTAATCATTATCTACTTAGTGGTTC
AGATTTATTTATCAACGCAGCATATGGTGCTGTATCTTTTTCGTCACCCATTAGTGTTCCAGATTATATC
ATGGAAGCACTGACATTTAAGGCGTGTGATCATATTATGAAATCTGGAGATCTAAAATATACATATGCGT
TTACTAAAAAGGTTAAGGATCTGTTTAATACTAAATCTGATTCTATTTATCAATA
